>Addgene plasmid #176657 | pLib6.4-Cquin_801 | addgene full sequence | sequence record 348612 | Addgene NGS Result
GACGAAAGGGCCTCGTGATACGCCTATTTTTATAGGTTAATGTCATGATAATAATGGTTTCTTAGACGTC
AGGTGGCACTTTTCGGGGAAATGTGCGCGGAACCCCTATTTGTTTATTTTTCTAAATACATTCAAATATG
TATCCGCTCATGAGACAATAACCCTGATAAATGCTTCAATAATATTGAAAAAGGAAGAGTATGAGTATTC
AACATTTCCGTGTCGCCCTTATTCCCTTTTTTGCGGCATTTTGCCTTCCTGTTTTTGCTCACCCAGAAAC
GCTGGTGAAAGTAAAAGATGCTGAAGATCAGTTGGGTGCACGAGTGGGTTACATCGAACTGGATCTCAAC
AGCGGTAAGATCCTTGAGAGTTTTCGCCCCGAAGAACGTTTTCCAATGATGAGCACTTTTAAAGTTCTGC
TATGTGGCGCGGTATTATCCCGTATTGACGCCGGGCAAGAGCAACTCGGTCGCCGCATACACTATTCTCA
GAATGACTTGGTTGAGTACTCACCAGTCACAGAAAAGCATCTTACGGATGGCATGACAGTAAGAGAATTA
TGCAGTGCTGCCATAACCATGAGTGATAACACTGCGGCCAACTTACTTCTGACAACGATCGGAGGACCGA
AGGAGCTAACCGCTTTTTTGCACAACATGGGGGATCATGTAACTCGCCTTGATCGTTGGGAACCGGAGCT
GAATGAAGCCATACCAAACGACGAGCGTGACACCACGATGCCTGTAGCAATGGCAACAACGTTGCGCAAA
CTATTAACTGGCGAACTACTTACTCTAGCTTCCCGGCAACAATTAATAGACTGGATGGAGGCGGATAAAG
TTGCAGGACCACTTCTGCGCTCGGCCCTTCCGGCTGGCTGGTTTATTGCTGATAAATCTGGAGCCGGTGA
GCGTGGGTCTCGCGGTATCATTGCAGCACTGGGGCCAGATGGTAAGCCCTCCCGTATCGTAGTTATCTAC
ACGACGGGGAGTCAGGCAACTATGGATGAACGAAATAGACAGATCGCTGAGATAGGTGCCTCACTGATTA
AGCATTGGTAACTGTCAGACCAAGTTTACTCATATATACTTTAGATTGATTTAAAACTTCATTTTTAATT
TAAAAGGATCTAGGTGAAGATCCTTTTTGATAATCTCATGACCAAAATCCCTTAACGTGAGTTTTCGTTC
CACTGAGCGTCAGACCCCGTAGAAAAGATCAAAGGATCTTCTTGAGATCCTTTTTTTCTGCGCGTAATCT
GCTGCTTGCAAACAAAAAAACCACCGCTACCAGCGGTGGTTTGTTTGCCGGATCAAGAGCTACCAACTCT
TTTTCCGAAGGTAACTGGCTTCAGCAGAGCGCAGATACCAAATACTGTTCTTCTAGTGTAGCCGTAGTTA
GGCCACCACTTCAAGAACTCTGTAGCACCGCCTACATACCTCGCTCTGCTAATCCTGTTACCAGTGGCTG
CTGCCAGTGGCGATAAGTCGTGTCTTACCGGGTTGGACTCAAGACGATAGTTACCGGATAAGGCGCAGCG
GTCGGGCTGAACGGGGGGTTCGTGCACACAGCCCAGCTTGGAGCGAACGACCTACACCGAACTGAGATAC
CTACAGCGTGAGCTATGAGAAAGCGCCACGCTTCCCGAAGGGAGAAAGGCGGACAGGTATCCGGTAAGCG
GCAGGGTCGGAACAGGAGAGCGCACGAGGGAGCTTCCAGGGGGAAACGCCTGGTATCTTTATAGTCCTGT
CGGGTTTCGCCACCTCTGACTTGAGCGTCGATTTTTGTGATGCTCGTCAGGGGGGCGGAGCCTATGGAAA
AACGCCAGCAACGCGGCCTTTTTACGGTTCCTGGCCTTTTGCTGGCCTTTTGCTCACATGTTCTTTCCTG
CGTTATCCCCTGATTCTGTGGATAACCGTATTACCGCCTTTGAGTGAGCTGATACCGCTCGCCGCAGCCG
AACGACCGAGCGCAGCGAGTCAGTGAGCGAGGAAGCGGAAGAGCGCCCAATACGCAAACCGCCTCTCCCC
GCGCGTTGGCCGATTCATTAATGCAGCTGGCACGACAGGTTTCCCGACTGGAAAGCGGGCAGTGAGCGCA
ACGCAATTAATGTGAGTTAGCTCACTCATTAGGCACCCCAGGCTTTACACTTTATGCTTCCGGCTCGTAT
GTTGTGTGGAATTGTGAGCGGATAACAATTTCACACAGGAAACAGCTATGACCATGATTACGCCAAGCTT
GCATGCCTGCAGGTCGACTCTAGAGGATCCCCCGGGTGCCAGGGCGTGCCCTTGGGCTCCCCGGGCGCGT
ACTTCGAAGAAATAAATCCTTTTACATGTTTTTTTTCTAGTCTTATAAGAATGTAATCAGTCAGTCGTTC
TAAAAATAAGTTTTACCTGGATTAATTTCTAAGCTAATTTTCTAACTCATCGCAAGAACTGTTTTGAAAT
GTGCTAACTATATAAGCAAATATGTAGACAACTTAACTTGGGTCTTCGAGAAGACCTGTTTTAGAGCTAG
AAATAGCAAGTTAAAATAAGGCTAGTCCGTTATCAACTTGAAAAAGTGGCACCGAGTCGGTGCTTTTTTT
TTTGGCCGGAAACAATTTAAGTCGTGCTCTTTGATTTGAGTTTTTTTGCCTACCTGGAGCCTGAGAGTTG
TTCAATAAAATAAAAATGTTTCGTTTTTTTGCTTTCGCCAGTATTTATTATTTTTCATCAATATGTATTC
AATTTGGTATGTATTTAGTAATTGTAATATATAGACAATGGTTTTCCGTTGACGTACATACATCGGTACC
CAGCATGCAATTCTATATTCTAAAAACACAAATGATACTTCTAAAAAAAAATCATGAATGGCATCAACTC
TGAATCAAATCTTTGCAGATGCACCTACTTCTCATTTCCACTGTCACATCATTTTTCCAGATCTCGCTGC
CTGTTATGTGGCCCACAAACCAAGACACGTTTTATGGCCATTAAAGCTGGCTGATCGTCGCCAAACACCA
AATACATAATGAATATGTACACATTCGAGAAAGAAGCGATCAAAGAAGCATCTTCGGGCGGAGTAGGAGA
ATGCGGAGGAGAAGGAGAACGAGCTGATCTAGTATCTCTCCACAATCCAATGCCAACTGACCAACTGGCC
ATATTCGGAGCAATTTGAAGCCAATTTCCATCGCCTGGCGATCGCTCCATTCTTGGCTATATGTTTTTCA
CCGTTACCCGGGGCCATTTTCAAAGACTCGTCGGCAAGATAAGATTGTGTCACTCGCTGTCTCTCTTCAT
TTGTCGAAGAATGCTGAGGAATTTCGCGATGACGTCGGCGAGTATTTTGAAGAATGAGAATAATTTGTAT
TTATACGAAAATCAGTTAGTGGAATTTTCTACAAAAACATGTTATCTATAGATAATTTTGTTGCAAAATA
TGTTGACTATGACAAAGATTGTATGTATATACCTTTAATGTATTCTCATTTTCTTATGTATTTATAATGG
CAATGATGATACTGATGATATTTTAAGATGATGCCAGACCAAAAGGCTTGAATTTCTGCGTCTTTTGCCG
AACGCAGTGCATGTGCAATTGTTGTTTTTTGGAATATTCAATTTTCGGACTGTCCGCTTTGATTTCAGTT
TCTTGGCTTATTCAAAAAGCAAAGTAAAGCCAAAAAAGCGAGATGGCAATACCAAATGCGGCAAAACGGT
AGTGGAAGGAAAGGGGTGCGGGGCAGCGGAAGGAAGGGTGGGGCGGGGCGTGGCGGGGTCTGTGGCTGGG
CGCGACGTCACCGACGTTGGAGCCACTCCTTTGACCATGTGTGCGTGTGTGTATTATTCGTGTCTCGCCA
CTCGCCGGTTGTTTTTTTCTTTTTATGCTGCGCTCTCTCTAGCGCCATCTCGCTTACGCATGCTCAACGC
ACCGCATGTTGCCGTTTCCTTTTATGCGTCATTTTGGCTCGAAATAGGCAATTATTTAAACAAAGATTAG
TCAACGAAAACGCTAAAATAAATAAGTCTACAATATGGTTACTTATTGCCATGTGTGTGCAGCCAACGAT
AGCAACAAAAGCAACAACACAGGTGGCTTTCCCTCTTTCACTTTTTGTTTGCAAGCCGCGTGCGAGCAAG
ACGGCACGACCGGCAAACGCAATTACGCTGACAAAGAGCAGACGAAGTTTTGGCGAAAAACATCAAGGCG
CCTGATACGAATGCATTTGCAATAACAATTGCGATATTTAATATTGTTTATGAAGCTGTTTGACTTCAAA
ACACACAAAAAAAAAAATAAAACAAATTATTTGAAAGAGAATTAGGAATCGGACGCTTATCGTTAGGGTA
ACAACAAGAAATGCTTACTGAGTCACAGCCTCTGGAAAACTGCCGCAAGCCAGAGAGAGAGAGAAAAAGA
GGGAGAGCAGCTTAGACCGCATGTGCTTGTGTGTGAGGCGTCTCTCTCTTCGTCTCTGTTGCGCAAACGC
ATAGACTGCACTGAAAAAATCGATTACCTATTTTTTATGAATGAATATTTGCACTATTACTATTCAAAAC
TATTAAGATAGCAATCACATTCAATAGCCAAATACTATACCACCTGAGCGATGCAACGAAATGATCAATT
TGAGCAAAAATGCTGCATATTTAGGACGGCATCATTATAGAAATGCTTCTTGCTGTGTACTTTTCTCTCG
TCTGGCAGCTGTTTCGCCGTTATTGTTAAAACCGGCTTAAGTTAGGTGTGTTTTCTACGACTAGTGAATG
CCCTACTAGAAGATGTGTGTTGCACAAAATGTCCCTGGAATAACCAATTTGAAGTGCAGATAGCAGTAAA
CGTAAGCTAATATGAATATTATTTAACTGTAATGTTTTAATATCGCTGGACATTACTAATAAACCCACTA
TAAACACATGTACATATGTATGTTTTGGCATACAATGAGTAGTTGGGGAAAAAATGTGTAAAAGCACCGT
GACCATCACAGCATAAAGATAACCAGCTGAAGTATCGAATATGAGTAACCCCCAAATTGAATCACATGCC
GCAACTGATAGGACCCATGGAAGTACACTCTTCATGGCGATATACAAGACACACACAAGCACGAACACCC
AGTTGCGGAGGAAATTCTCCGTAAATGAAAACCCAATCGGCGAACAATTCATACCCATATATGGTAAAAG
TTTTGAACGCGACTTGAGAGCGGAGAGCATTGCGGCTGATAAGGTTTTAGCGCTAAGCGGGCTTTATAAA
ACGGGCTGCGGGACCAGTTTTCATATCACTACCGTTTGAGTTCTTGTGCTGTGTGGATACTCCTCCCGAC
ACAAAGCCGCTCCATCAGCCAGCAGTCGTCTAATCCAGAGACCCCGGATCCAGGAATTCGCCCTTGTTTA
AACATGGTGAGCAAGGGCGAGGAGCTGTTCACCGGGGTGGTGCCCATCCTGGTCGAGCTGGACGGCGACG
TAAACGGCCACAAGTTCAGCGTGTCCGGCGAGGGCGAGGGCGATGCCACCTACGGCAAGCTGACCCTGAA
GTTCATCTGCACCACCGGCAAGCTGCCCGTGCCCTGGCCCACCCTCGTGACCACCCTGACCTACGGCGTG
CAGTGCTTCAGCCGCTACCCCGACCACATGAAGCAGCACGACTTCTTCAAGTCCGCCATGCCCGAAGGCT
ACGTCCAGGAGCGCACCATCTTCTTCAAGGGCGACGGCAACTACAAGACCCGCGCCGAGGTGAAGTTCGA
GGGCGACACCCTGGTGAACCGCATCGAGCTGAAGGGCATCGACTTCAAGGAGGACGGCAACATCCTGGGG
CACAAGCTGGAGTACAACTACAACAGCCACAACGTCTATATCATGGCCGACAAGCAGAAGAACGGCATCA
AGGTGAACTTCAAGATCCGCCACAACATCGAGGACGGCAGCGTGCAGCTCGCCGACCACTACCAGCAGAA
CACCCCCATCGGCGACGGCCCCGTGCTGCTGCCCGACAACCACTACCTGAGCACCCAGTCCGCCCTGAGC
AAAGACCCCAACGAGAAGCGCGATCACATGGTCCTGCTGGAGTTCGTGACCGCCGCCGGGATCACTCTCG
GCATGGACGAGCTGTACAAGCTTGAGGGCAGAGGAAGCCTTCTAACATGCGGTGACGTGGAGGAGAATCC
CGGCCCTGCTAGCGGTAGCGGCAGCGGTAGCATGACCGAGTACAAGCCCACGGTGCGCCTCGCCACCCGC
GACGACGTCCCCCGGGCCGTACGCACCCTCGCCGCCGCGTTCGCCGACTACCCCGCCACGCGCCACACCG
TCGACCCGGACCGCCACATCGAGCGGGTCACCGAGCTGCAAGAACTCTTCCTCACGCGCGTCGGGCTCGA
CATCGGCAAGGTGTGGGTCGCGGACGACGGCGCCGCGGTGGCGGTCTGGACCACGCCGGAGAGCGTCGAA
GCGGGGGCGGTGTTCGCCGAGATCGGCCCGCGCATGGCCGAGTTGAGCGGTTCCCGGCTGGCCGCGCAGC
AACAGATGGAAGGCCTCCTGGCGCCGCACCGGCCCAAGGAGCCCGCGTGGTTCCTGGCCACCGTCGGCGT
CTCGCCCGACCACCAGGGCAAGGGTCTGGGCAGCGCCGTCGTGCTCCCCGGAGTGGAGGCGGCCGAGCGC
GCCGGGGTGCCCGCCTTCCTGGAGACCTCCGCGCCCCGCAACCTCCCCTTCTACGAGCGGCTCGGCTTCA
CCGTCACCGCCGACGTCGAGGTGCCCGAAGGACCGCGCACCTGGTGCATGACCCGCAAGCCCGGTGCCTG
ACTCGAGGGATCCAGACATGATAAGATACATTGATGAGTTTGGACAAACCACAACTAGAATGCAGTGAAA
AAAATGCTTTATTTGTGAAATTTGTGATGCTATTGCTTTATTTGTAACCATTATAAGCTGCAATAAACAA
GTTAACAACAACAATTGCATTCATTTTATGTTTCAGGTTCAGGGGGAGGTGTGGGAGGTTTTTTAAAGCA
AGTAAAACCTCTACAAATGTGGTATGGCTGATTATGATCAGTCGACCGATGCCCTTGAGAGCCTTCAACC
CAGTCAGCTCCTTCCGGTGGGCGCGGGGCATGACTATCGTCGCCGCACTTATGGTACGCGCCCGGGGAGC
CCAAGGGCACGCCCTGGCACCCGAAGGGCGAATTCACTGGCCGTCGTTTTACAACGTCGTGACTGGGAAA
ACCCTGGCGTTACCCAACTTAATCGCCTTGCAGCACATCCCCCTTTCGCCAGCTGGCGTAATAGCGAAGA
GGCCCGCACCGATCGCCCTTCCCAACAGTTGCGCAGCCTGAATGGCGAATGGCGCCTGATGCGGTATTTT
CTCCTTACGCATCTGTGCGGTATTTCACACCGCATATGGTGCACTCTCAGTACAATCTGCTCTGATGCCG
CATAGTTAAGCCAGCCCCGACACCCGCCAACACCCGCTGACGCGCCCTGACGGGCTTGTCTGCTCCCGGC
ATCCGCTTACAGACAAGCTGTGACCGTCTCCGGGAGCTGCATGTGTCAGAGGTTTTCACCGTCATCACCG
AAACGCGCGA
Features (pLannotate 1.2.2; 20 found; start..end, strand, type, name):
     96..200     +  promoter       AmpR promoter: bla
    201..1061    +  CDS            AmpR: β-lactamase; bla; confers resistance to ampicillin, carbenicillin, and related antibiotics
   1232..1820    +  rep_origin     ori: high-copy-number ColE1/pMB1/pBR322/pUC origin of replication
   2003..2095    +  CDS            lacI (fragment): lac repressor; lacI; The lac repressor binds to the lac operator to inhibit transcription in E. coli. This inhibition can be relieved by adding lactose or isopropyl-β-D-thiogalactopyranoside (IPTG).
   2108..2129    +  protein_bind   CAP binding site: CAP binding activates transcription in the presence of cAMP. E. coli catabolite activator protein
   2144..2174    +  promoter       lac promoter: promoter for the E. coli lac operon
   2182..2198    +  protein_bind   lac operator: The lac repressor binds to the lac operator to inhibit transcription in E. coli. This inhibition can be relieved by adding lactose or isopropyl-β-D-thiogalactopyranoside (IPTG). lac repressor encoded by lacI
   2235..2272    -  misc_feature   MCS (fragment): pUC18/19 multiple cloning site
   2276..2309    +  protein_bind   attB: minimal attB site for the φC31 integrase (Groth et al., 2000) phage φC31 integrase
   2508..2583    +  misc_RNA       gRNA scaffold: guide RNA scaffold for the Streptococcus pyogenes CRISPR/Cas9 system
   2853..5362    +  promoter       Ac5 promoter: Drosophila melanogaster actin 5C promoter
   5394..6110    +  CDS            EGFP: EGFP is a basic (constitutively fluorescent) green fluorescent protein published in 1996, derived from Aequorea victoria. It is reported to be a rapidly-maturing weak dimer with moderate acid sensitivity.
   6192..6791    +  CDS            PuroR: puromycin N-acetyltransferase; pac from Streptomyces alboniger; confers resistance to puromycin
   6799..6933    -  polyA_signal   SV40 poly(A) signal: SV40 polyadenylation signal
   6956..7040    -  CDS            large T antigen (fragment): large T antigen from SV40 (simian virus 40)
   7041..7123    +  CDS            TcR (fragment): tetracycline efflux protein; tet; confers resistance to tetracycline
   7127..7160    -  protein_bind   attB: minimal attB site for the φC31 integrase (Groth et al., 2000) phage φC31 integrase
   7172..7329    +  CDS            lacZα (fragment): LacZα fragment of β-galactosidase; lacZ fragment
   7335..7434    -  misc_feature   bom (fragment): basis of mobility region from pBR322
   7536..1       -  CDS            rop (fragment) (across the origin): Rop protein, which maintains plasmids at low copy number; rop
