[The description below was written by a language model from this plasmid's Addgene catalogue record and pLannotate feature annotations shown in this document.]
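Description:
pLib6.4-Cquin_801 is a pUC19-based empty backbone for CRISPR sgRNA expression in insect, specifically mosquito, cells. In E. coli it is maintained as a high-copy plasmid through the ColE1/pUC origin and selected with ampicillin via the β-lactamase gene. Remnants of the lac regulatory region, lacZα, the pUC multiple cloning site and short fragments annotated as lacI, TcR, bom and rop are backbone or cloning leftovers with no evident function here.

The working part of the 7,570 nt plasmid lies between two minimal φC31 attB sites in opposite orientation. According to the catalogue record, sgRNA transcription is driven by a Culex quinquefasciatus U6 promoter (gene CPIJ039801). This promoter was not detected by the automated annotation, but it presumably occupies the unannotated stretch between the first attB and the S. pyogenes Cas9 gRNA scaffold. Targeting sequences are cloned into a BbsI cassette ahead of that scaffold. Downstream, the Drosophila melanogaster Actin5C promoter drives an EGFP-2A-puromycin N-acetyltransferase open reading frame. The 2A peptide allows the fluorescent reporter and the drug-resistance enzyme to be made as separate proteins from one transcript. An SV40 polyadenylation signal sits just after the puromycin gene, although it is annotated on the opposite strand.

Because the cassette is flanked by inverted attB sites, φC31 integrase can exchange it into a cell line or organism carrying matching attP acceptor sites (recombinase-mediated cassette exchange). This leaves the bacterial backbone behind and places the sgRNA cassette at a defined genomic locus. Integrants can then be enriched with puromycin and tracked by green fluorescence. The associated work concerns pooled CRISPR knockout screening in mosquito cells, for which this vector serves as the library backbone.
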