Addgene plasmid #176657: pLib6.4-Cquin_801
Purpose: (Empty Backbone) Expression of sgRNA under C. quinquefasciatus U6 (CPIJ039801) promoter & delivery of D.mel-Actin5C::EGFP-2A-puro|sgRNA cassette through PhiC31 RCME to AttP acceptor cell line/organism
Depositing lab: Norbert Perrimon. Depositing organization: Harvard Medical School. Publication: Bioinformatic and cell-based tools for pooled CRISPR knockout screening in mosquitos. Viswanatha R, Mameli E, Rodiger J, Merckaert P, Feitosa-Suntheimer F, Colpitts TM, Mohr SE, Hu Y, Perrimon N. Nat Commun. 2021 Nov 24;12(1):6825. doi: 10.1038/s41467-021-27129-3. PubMed 34819517.
Backbone
  Vector backbone: pUC19
  Vector type: Insect Expression ; CRISPR
  Selectable markers: Puromycin
Growth in bacteria
  Bacterial resistance: Ampicillin, 100 μg/mL
  Growth temperature: 37°C
  Growth strain: DH5alpha
  Copy number: High Copy
Gene/Insert
  Gene/Insert name: None
Terms and licenses: Academic/Nonprofit Terms; Industry Terms: Not Available to Industry
Depositor comments: Cloning of sgRNA targeting sequence into BbsI cassette. Please visit https://www.biorxiv.org/content/10.1101/2021.03.29.437496v2 for bioRxiv preprint.
How to cite: pLib6.4-Cquin_801 was a gift from Norbert Perrimon (Addgene plasmid # 176657 ; http://n2t.net/addgene:176657 ; RRID:Addgene_176657)
